>Addgene plasmid #193811 | pCDNA5/FRT-ChemoR | addgene full sequence | sequence record 381726 | Addgene NGS Result
GACGGATCGGGAGATCTCCCGATCCCCTATGGTGCACTCTCAGTACAATCTGCTCTGATGCCGCATAGTT
AAGCCAGTATCTGCTCCCTGCTTGTGTGTTGGAGGTCGCTGAGTAGTGCGCGAGCAAAATTTAAGCTACA
ACAAGGCAAGGCTTGACCGACAATTGCATGAAGAAGCTGCTTAGGGTTAGGCGTTTTGCGCTGCTTCGCG
ATGTACGGGCCAGATATACGCGTTGACATTGATTATTGACTAGTTATTAATAGTAATCAATTACGGGGTC
ATTAGTTCATAGCCCATATATGGAGTTCCGCGTTACATAACTTACGGTAAATGGCCCGCCTGGCTGACCG
CCCAACGACCCCCGCCCATTGACGTCAATAATGACGTATGTTCCCATAGTAACGCCAATAGGGACTTTCC
ATTGACGTCAATGGGTGGAGTATTTACGGTAAACTGCCCACTTGGCAGTACATCAAGTGTATCATATGCC
AAGTACGCCCCCTATTGACGTCAATGACGGTAAATGGCCCGCCTGGCATTATGCCCAGTACATGACCTTA
TGGGACTTTCCTACTTGGCAGTACATCTACGTATTAGTCATCGCTATTACCATGGTGATGCGGTTTTGGC
AGTACATCAATGGGCGTGGATAGCGGTTTGACTCACGGGGATTTCCAAGTCTCCACCCCATTGACGTCAA
TGGGAGTTTGTTTTGGCACCAAAATCAACGGGACTTTCCAAAATGTCGTAACAACTCCGCCCCATTGACG
CAAATGGGCGGTAGGCGTGTACGGTGGGAGGTCTATATAAGCAGAGCTCTCTGGCTAACTAGAGAACCCA
CTGCTTACTGGCTTATCGAAATTAATACGACTCACTATAGGGAGACCCAAGCTGGCTAGCGTTTAAACTT
ACCACCATGGTGAGCAAGGGCGAGGCAGTGATCAAGGAGTTCATGCGGTTCAAGGTGCACATGGAGGGCT
CCATGAACGGCCACGAGTTCGAGATCGAGGGCGAGGGCGAGGGCCGCCCCTACGAGGGCACCCAGACCGC
CAAGCTGAAGGTGACCAAGGGTGGCCCCCTGCCCTTCTCCTGGGACATCCTGTCCCCTCAGTTCATGTAC
GGCTCCAGGGCCTTCACCAAGCACCCCGCCGACATCCCCGACTACTATAAGCAGTCCTTCCCCGAGGGCT
TCAAGTGGGAGCGCGTGATGAACTTCGAGGACGGCGGCGCCGTGACCGTGACCCAGGACACCTCCCTGGA
GGACGGCACCCTGATCTACAAGGTGAAGCTCCGCGGCACCAACTTCCCTCCTGACGGCCCCGTAATGCAG
AAGAAGACAATGGGCTGGGAAGCGTCCACCGAGCGGTTGTACCCCGAGGACGGCGTGCTGAAGGGCGACA
TTAAGATGGCCCTGCGCCTGAAGGACGGCGGCCGCTACCTGGCGGACTTCAAGACCACCTACAAGGCCAA
GAAGCCCGTGCAGATGCCCGGCGCCTACAACGTCGACCGCAAGTTGAAAATCACCTCCCACAACGAGGAC
TACACCGTGGTGGAACAGTACGAACGCTCCGAGGGCCGCCACTCCACCGGCGGCATGGACGAGCTGTACA
AGATCGGTACTGGCTTTCCATTCGACCCCCATTATGTGGAAGTCCTGGGCGAGCGCATGCACTACGTCGA
TGTTGGTCCGCGCGATGGCACCCCTGTGCTGTTCCTGCACGGTAACCCGACCTCCTCCTACGTGTGGCGC
AACATCATCCCGCATGTTGCACCGACCCATCGCTGCATTGCTCCAGACCTGATCGGTATGGGCAAATCCG
ACAAACCAGACCTGGGTTATTTCTTCGACGACCACGTCCGCTTCATGGATGCCTTCATCGAAGCCCTGGG
TCTGGAAGAGGTCGTCCTGGTCATTCACGACTGGGGCTCCGCTCTGGGTTTCCACTGGGCCAAGCGCAAT
CCAGAGCGCGTCAAAGGTATTGCATTTATGGAGTTCATCCGCCCTATCCCGACCTGGGACGAATGGCCAG
AATTTGCCCGCGAGACCTTCCAGGCCTTCCGCACCACCGACGTCGGCCGCAAGCTGATCATCGATCAGAA
TGTTTTTATCGAGGGTACGCTGCCGATGGGTGTCGTCCGCCCGCTGACTGAAGTCGAGATGGACCATTAC
CGCGAGCCGTTCCTGAATCCTGTTGACCGCGAGCCACTGTGGCGCTTCCCAAACGAGCTGCCAATCGCCG
GTGAGCCAGCGAACATCGTCGCGCTGGTCGAAGAATACATGGACTGGCTGCACCAGTCCCCTGTCCCGAA
GCTGCTGTTCTGGGGCACCCCAGGCGTTCTGATCCCACCGGCCGAAGCCGCTCGCCTGGCCAAAAGCCTG
CCTAACTGCAAGGCTGTGGACATCGGCCCGGGTCTGAATCTGCTGCAAGAAGACAACCCGGACCTGATCG
GCAGCGAGATCGCGCGCTGGCTGTCTACTCTGGAGATTTCCGGTTAGTCTAGAGGGCCCGTTTAAACCCG
CTGATCAGCCTCGACTGTGCCTTCTAGTTGCCAGCCATCTGTTGTTTGCCCCTCCCCCGTGCCTTCCTTG
ACCCTGGAAGGTGCCACTCCCACTGTCCTTTCCTAATAAAATGAGGAAATTGCATCGCATTGTCTGAGTA
GGTGTCATTCTATTCTGGGGGGTGGGGTGGGGCAGGACAGCAAGGGGGAGGATTGGGAAGACAATAGCAG
GCATGCTGGGGATGCGGTGGGCTCTATGGCTTCTGAGGCGGAAAGAACCAGCTGGGGCTCTAGGGGGTAT
CCCC
[124 nt withheld, positions 2805-2928]
C
[91 nt withheld, positions 2930-3020]
AGGGTGATGGTTCACGTACCTAGAAGTTCCTATTCCGAAGTTCCTATTCTCTAGAAAGTATAGGAACTTC
CTTGGCCAAAAAGCCTGAACTCACCGCGACGTCTGTCGAGAAGTTTCTGATCGAAAAGTTCGACAGCGTC
TCCGACCTGATGCAGCTCTCGGAGGGCGAAGAATCTCGTGCTTTCAGCTTCGATGTAGGAGGGCGTGGAT
ATGTCCTGCGGGTAAATAGCTGCGCCGATGGTTTCTACAAAGATCGTTATGTTTATCGGCACTTTGCATC
GGCCGCGCTCCCGATTCCGGAAGTGCTTGACATTGGGGAATTCAGCGAGAGCCTGACCTATTGCATCTCC
CGCCGTGCACAGGGTGTCACGTTGCAAGACCTGCCTGAAACCGAACTGCCCGCTGTTCTGCAGCCGGTCG
CGGAGGCCATGGATGCGATCGCTGCGGCCGATCTTAGCCAGACGAGCGGGTTCGGCCCATTCGGACCGCA
AGGAATCGGTCAATACACTACATGGCGTGATTTCATATGCGCGATTGCTGATCCCCATGTGTATCACTGG
CAAACTGTGATGGACGACACCGTCAGTGCGTCCGTCGCGCAGGCTCTCGATGAGCTGATGCTTTGGGCCG
AGGACTGCCCCGAAGTCCGGCACCTCGTGCACGCGGATTTCGGCTCCAACAATGTCCTGACGGACAATGG
CCGCATAACAGCGGTCATTGACTGGAGCGAGGCGATGTTCGGGGATTCCCAATACGAGGTCGCCAACATC
TTCTTCTGGAGGCCGTGGTTGGCTTGTATGGAGCAGCAGACGCGCTACTTCGAGCGGAGGCATCCGGAGC
TTGCAGGATCGCCGCGGCTCCGGGCGTATATGCTCCGCATTGGTCTTGACCAACTCTATCAGAGCTTGGT
TGACGGCAATTTCGATGATGCAGCTTGGGCGCAGGGTCGATGCGACGCAATCGTCCGATCCGGAGCCGGG
ACTGTCGGGCGTACACAAATCGCCCGCAGAAGCGCGGCCGTCTGGACCGATGGCTGTGTAGAAGTACTCG
CCGATAGTGGAAACCGACGCCCCAGCACTCGTCCGAGGGCAAAGGAATAGCACGTACTACGAGATTTCGA
TTCCACCGCCGCCTTCTATGAAAGGTTGGGCTTCGGAATCGTTTTCCGGGACGCCGGCTGGATGATCCTC
CAGCGCGGGGATCTCATGCTGGAGTTCTTCGCCCACCCCAACTTGTTTATTGCAGCTTATAATGGTTACA
AATAAAGCAATAGCATCACAAATTTCACAAATAAAGCATTTTTTTCACTGCATTCTAGTTGTGGTTTGTC
CAAACTCATCAATGTATCTTATCATGTCTGTATACCGTCGACCTCTAGCTAGAGCTTGGCGTAATCATGG
TCATAGCTGTTTCCTGTGTGAAATTGTTATCCGCTCACAATTCCACACAACATACGAGCCGGAAGCATAA
AGTGTAAAGCCTGGGGTGCCTAATGAGTGAGCTAACTCACATTAATTGCGTTGCGCTCACTGCCCGCTTT
CCAGTCGGGAAACCTGTCGTGCCAGCTGCATTAATGAATCGGCCAACGCGCGGGGAGAGGCGGTTTGCGT
ATTGGGCGCTCTTCCGCTTCCTCGCTCACTGACTCGCTGCGCTCGGTCGTTCGGCTGCGGCGAGCGGTAT
CAGCTCACTCAAAGGCGGTAATACGGTTATCCACAGAATCAGGGGATAACGCAGGAAAGAACATGTGAGC
AAAAGGCCAGCAAAAGGCCAGGAACCGTAAAAAGGCCGCGTTGCTGGCGTTTTTCCATAGGCTCCGCCCC
CCTGACGAGCATCACAAAAATCGACGCTCAAGTCAGAGGTGGCGAAACCCGACAGGACTATAAAGATACC
AGGCGTTTCCCCCTGGAAGCTCCCTCGTGCGCTCTCCTGTTCCGACCCTGCCGCTTACCGGATACCTGTC
CGCCTTTCTCCCTTCGGGAAGCGTGGCGCTTTCTCATAGCTCACGCTGTAGGTATCTCAGTTCGGTGTAG
GTCGTTCGCTCCAAGCTGGGCTGTGTGCACGAACCCCCCGTTCAGCCCGACCGCTGCGCCTTATCCGGTA
ACTATCGTCTTGAGTCCAACCCGGTAAGACACGACTTATCGCCACTGGCAGCAGCCACTGGTAACAGGAT
TAGCAGAGCGAGGTATGTAGGCGGTGCTACAGAGTTCTTGAAGTGGTGGCCTAACTACGGCTACACTAGA
AGAACAGTATTTGGTATCTGCGCTCTGCTGAAGCCAGTTACCTTCGGAAAAAGAGTTGGTAGCTCTTGAT
CCGGCAAACAAACCACCGCTGGTAGCGGTGGTTTTTTTGTTTGCAAGCAGCAGATTACGCGCAGAAAAAA
AGGATCTCAAGAAGATCCTTTGATCTTTTCTACGGGGTCTGACGCTCAGTGGAACGAAAACTCACGTTAA
GGGATTTTGGTCATGAGATTATCAAAAAGGATCTTCACCTAGATCCTTTTAAATTAAAAATGAAGTTTTA
AATCAATCTAAAGTATATATGAGTAAACTTGGTCTGACAGTTACCAATGCTTAATCAGTGAGGCACCTAT
CTCAGCGATCTGTCTATTTCGTTCATCCATAGTTGCCTGACTCCCCGTCGTGTAGATAACTACGATACGG
GAGGGCTTACCATCTGGCCCCAGTGCTGCAATGATACCGCGAGACCCACGCTCACCGGCTCCAGATTTAT
CAGCAATAAACCAGCCAGCCGGAAGGGCCGAGCGCAGAAGTGGTCCTGCAACTTTATCCGCCTCCATCCA
GTCTATTAATTGTTGCCGGGAAGCTAGAGTAAGTAGTTCGCCAGTTAATAGTTTGCGCAACGTTGTTGCC
ATTGCTACAGGCATCGTGGTGTCACGCTCGTCGTTTGGTATGGCTTCATTCAGCTCCGGTTCCCAACGAT
CAAGGCGAGTTACATGATCCCCCATGTTGTGCAAAAAAGCGGTTAGCTCCTTCGGTCCTCCGATCGTTGT
CAGAAGTAAGTTGGCCGCAGTGTTATCACTCATGGTTATGGCAGCACTGCATAATTCTCTTACTGTCATG
CCATCCGTAAGATGCTTTTCTGTGACTGGTGAGTACTCAACCAAGTCATTCTGAGAATAGTGTATGCGGC
GACCGAGTTGCTCTTGCCCGGCGTCAATACGGGATAATACCGCGCCACATAGCAGAACTTTAAAAGTGCT
CATCATTGGAAAACGTTCTTCGGGGCGAAAACTCTCAAGGATCTTACCGCTGTTGAGATCCAGTTCGATG
TAACCCACTCGTGCACCCAACTGATCTTCAGCATCTTTTACTTTCACCAGCGTTTCTGGGTGAGCAAAAA
CAGGAAGGCAAAATGCCGCAAAAAAGGGAATAAGGGCGACACGGAAATGTTGAATACTCATACTCTTCCT
TTTTCAATATTATTGAAGCATTTATCAGGGTTATTGTCTCATGAGCGGATACATATTTGAATGTATTTAG
AAAAATAAACAAATAGGGGTTCCGCGCACATTTCCCCGAAAAGTGCCACCTGACGTC
Features (pLannotate 1.2.2; 21 found; start..end, strand, type, name):
     28..80      -  misc_feature   bom (fragment): basis of mobility region from pBR322
    235..614     +  enhancer       CMV enhancer: human cytomegalovirus immediate early enhancer
    615..818     +  promoter       CMV promoter: human cytomegalovirus (CMV) immediate early promoter
    814..847     +  LTR            5' LTR (truncated) (fragment): truncated 5' long terminal repeat (LTR) from HIV-1
    863..881     +  promoter       T7 promoter: promoter for bacteriophage T7 RNA polymerase
    917..1612    +  CDS            mScarlet: bright monomeric red fluorescent protein evolved from a synthetic template (Bindels et al., 2016)
   1613..2493    +  CDS            HaloTag® (fragment): modified bacterial dehalogenase that forms covalent bonds with chloroalkane derivatives
   2535..2759    +  polyA_signal   bGH poly(A) signal: bovine growth hormone polyadenylation signal
   2763..2784    +  promoter       SV40 promoter (fragment): SV40 enhancer and early promoter
   2805..3038    +  rep_origin     f1 ori (fragment) (sequence partly withheld): f1 bacteriophage origin of replication; arrow indicates direction of (+) strand synthesis
   3043..3090    +  protein_bind   FRT: FLP-mediated recombination occurs in the 8-bp core sequence TCTAGAAA (Turan and Bode, 2011). FLP recombinase from the Saccharomyces cerevisiae 2μ plasmid
   3098..4120    +  CDS            HygR: aminoglycoside phosphotransferase from E. coli; aph(4)-Ia; confers resistance to hygromycin
   4130..4255    +  CDS            ble (fragment): BLE_KLEPN - Experimental evidence at protein level: Swiss-Prot protein existence level 1. Binding protein with a strong affinity to the bleomycin family of antibiotics. Binds to CL990; an antimitotic-antibiotic compound. From Klebsiella pneumoniae.
   4250..4371    +  polyA_signal   SV40 poly(A) signal: SV40 polyadenylation signal
   4444..4460    -  protein_bind   lac operator: The lac repressor binds to the lac operator to inhibit transcription in E. coli. This inhibition can be relieved by adding lactose or isopropyl-β-D-thiogalactopyranoside (IPTG). lac repressor encoded by lacI
   4468..4498    -  promoter       lac promoter: promoter for the E. coli lac operon
   4513..4534    -  protein_bind   CAP binding site: CAP binding activates transcription in the presence of cAMP. E. coli catabolite activator protein
   4547..4639    -  CDS            lacI (fragment): lac repressor; lacI; The lac repressor binds to the lac operator to inhibit transcription in E. coli. This inhibition can be relieved by adding lactose or isopropyl-β-D-thiogalactopyranoside (IPTG).
   4822..5410    -  rep_origin     ori: high-copy-number ColE1/pMB1/pBR322/pUC origin of replication
   5581..6441    -  CDS            AmpR: β-lactamase; bla; confers resistance to ampicillin, carbenicillin, and related antibiotics
   6442..6546    -  promoter       AmpR promoter: bla
