[The description below was written by a language model from this plasmid's Addgene catalogue record and pLannotate feature annotations shown in this document.]
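Description:
pCDNA5/FRT-ChemoR is a mammalian expression plasmid built on the pcDNA5/FRT backbone, with a sequenced length of about 6.6 kb. It is propagated in E. coli through a high-copy ColE1/pUC-type origin and selected with ampicillin via the β-lactamase gene and its native promoter. Several small annotated fragments (bom, f1 ori, lac promoter/operator, lacI, a short HIV-1 LTR-like match, an SV40 promoter piece and a ble fragment) appear to be backbone remnants or partial homology hits rather than functional modules.

The payload is ChemoR, a synthetic insert of roughly 1.6 kb driven by the human cytomegalovirus immediate early enhancer and promoter and terminated by the bovine growth hormone polyadenylation signal. A T7 promoter lies just upstream of the coding region. The feature table shows the open reading frame as the red fluorescent protein mScarlet, recorded as carrying a D201K substitution, fused directly to HaloTag, the modified dehalogenase that covalently binds chloroalkane ligands. A C-terminal 10xHis tag is listed in the catalogue, although it is not separately annotated.

Downstream of the expression cassette sits an FRT site immediately followed by a hygromycin resistance coding sequence and an SV40 polyadenylation signal. No functional promoter is annotated ahead of this marker. In the usual FRT-vector design, FLP-mediated recombination into a genomic FRT landing site places the gene behind a resident promoter, so hygromycin resistance selects for site-specific single-copy integrants.

The stated purpose is CMV-driven overexpression of ChemoR in mammalian cell lines. The associated publication concerns the development of multicolor biosensors with large dynamic ranges.
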