Addgene plasmid #193811: pCDNA5/FRT-ChemoR
Purpose: CMV overexpression of ChemoR in mammalian cell lines
Depositing lab: Julien Hiblot. Depositing organization: Max Planck Institute for Medical Research. Publication: A general method for the development of multicolor biosensors with large dynamic ranges. Hellweg L, Edenhofer A, Barck L, Huppertz MC, Frei MS, Tarnawski M, Bergner A, Koch B, Johnsson K, Hiblot J. Nat Chem Biol. 2023 Jun 8. doi: 10.1038/s41589-023-01350-1. PubMed 37291200.
Backbone
  Vector backbone: pcDNA5/FRT
  Backbone size w/o insert (bp): 5000
  Vector type: Mammalian Expression
  Selectable markers: Hygromycin
Growth in bacteria
  Bacterial resistance: Ampicillin, 100 μg/mL
  Growth temperature: 37°C
  Growth strain: DH5alpha
  Copy number: High Copy
Gene/Insert
  Gene/Insert name: ChemoR
  Species: Synthetic
  Insert size (bp): 1580
  Mutation: mScarlet: D201K
  Promoter: CMV
  Tag / fusion protein: 10xHis (C terminal on insert)
  Cloning method: Gibson Cloning
Terms and licenses: Academic/Nonprofit Terms; Industry Terms: Not Available to Industry
How to cite: pCDNA5/FRT-ChemoR was a gift from Julien Hiblot (Addgene plasmid # 193811 ; http://n2t.net/addgene:193811 ; RRID:Addgene_193811)
